>Addgene plasmid #77201 | TRIB3 gRNA (BRDN0001147269) | addgene full sequence | sequence record 187306 | Addgene Assembled Sequence
CCCGGGTGCAAAGATGGATAAAGTTTTAAACAGAGAGGAATCTTTGCAGCTAATGGACCTTCTAGGTCTT
GAAAGGAGTGGGAATTGGCTCCGGTGCCCGTCAGTGGGCAGAGCGCACATCGCCCACAGTCCCCGAGAAG
TTGGGGGGAGGGGTCGGCAATTGATCCGGTGCCTAGAGAAGGTGGCGCGGGGTAAACTGGGAAAGTGATG
TCGTGTACTGGCTCCGCCTTTTTCCCGAGGGTGGGGGAGAACCGTATATAAGTGCAGTAGTCGCCGTGAA
CGTTCTTTTTCGCAACGGGTTTGCCGCCAGAACACAGGTAAGTGCCGTGTGTGGTTCCCGCGGGCCTGGC
CTCTTTACGGGTTATGGCCCTTGCGTGCCTTGAATTACTTCCACCTGGCTGCAGTACGTGATTCTTGATC
CCGAGCTTCGGGTTGGAAGTGGGTGGGAGAGTTCGAGGCCTTGCGCTTAAGGAGCCCCTTCGCCTCGTGC
TTGAGTTGAGGCCTGGCCTGGGCGCTGGGGCCGCCGCGTGCGAATCTGGTGGCACCTTCGCGCCTGTCTC
GCTGCTTTCGATAAGTCTCTAGCCATTTAAAATTTTTGATGACCTGCTGCGACGCTTTTTTTCTGGCAAG
ATAGTCTTGTAAATGCGGGCCAAGATCTGCACACTGGTATTTCGGTTTTTGGGGCCGCGGGCGGCGACGG
GGCCCGTGCGTCCCAGCGCACATGTTCGGCGAGGCGGGGCCTGCGAGCGCGGCCACCGAGAATCGGACGG
GGGTAGTCTCAAGCTGGCCGGCCTGCTCTGGTGCCTGGCCTCGCGCCGCCGTGTATCGCCCCGCCCTGGG
CGGCAAGGCTGGCCCGGTCGGCACCAGTTGCGTGAGCGGAAAGATGGCCGCTTCCCGGCCCTGCTGCAGG
GAGCTCAAAATGGAGGACGCGGCGCTCGGGAGAGCGGGCGGGTGAGTCACCCACACAAAGGAAAAGGGCC
TTTCCGTCCTCAGCCGTCGCTTCATGTGACTCCACGGAGTACCGGGCGCCGTCCAGGCACCTCGATTAGT
TCTCGAGCTTTTGGAGTACGTCGTCTTTAGGTTGGGGGGAGGGGTTTTATGCGATGGAGTTTCCCCACAC
TGAGTGGGTGGAGACTGAAGTTAGGCCAGCTTGGCACTTGATGTAATTCTCCTTGGAATTTGCCCTTTTT
GAGTTTGGATCTTGGTTCATTCTCAAGCCTCAGACAGTGGTTCAAAGTTTTTTTCTTCCATTTCAGGTGT
CGTGACGTACGGCCACCATGACCGAGTACAAGCCCACGGTGCGCCTCGCCACCCGCGACGACGTCCCCAG
GGCCGTACGCACCCTCGCCGCCGCGTTCGCCGACTACCCCGCCACGCGCCACACCGTCGATCCGGACCGC
CACATCGAGCGGGTCACCGAGCTGCAAGAACTCTTCCTCACGCGCGTCGGGCTCGACATCGGCAAGGTGT
GGGTCGCGGACGACGGCGCCGCCGTGGCGGTCTGGACCACGCCGGAGAGCGTCGAAGCGGGGGCGGTGTT
CGCCGAGATCGGCCCGCGCATGGCCGAGTTGAGCGGTTCCCGGCTGGCCGCGCAGCAACAGATGGAAGGC
CTCCTGGCGCCGCACCGGCCCAAGGAGCCCGCGTGGTTCCTGGCCACCGTCGGAGTCTCGCCCGACCACC
AGGGCAAGGGTCTGGGCAGCGCCGTCGTGCTCCCCGGAGTGGAGGCGGCCGAGCGCGCCGGGGTGCCCGC
CTTCCTGGAGACCTCCGCGCCCCGCAACCTCCCCTTCTACGAGCGGCTCGGCTTCACCGTCACCGCCGAC
GTCGAGGTGCCCGAAGGACCGCGCACCTGGTGCATGACCCGCAAGCCCGGTGCCTGAACGCGTTAAGTCG
ACAATCAACCTCTGGATTACAAAATTTGTGAAAGATTGACTGGTATTCTTAACTATGTTGCTCCTTTTAC
GCTATGTGGATACGCTGCTTTAATGCCTTTGTATCATGCTATTGCTTCCCGTATGGCTTTCATTTTCTCC
TCCTTGTATAAATCCTGGTTGCTGTCTCTTTATGAGGAGTTGTGGCCCGTTGTCAGGCAACGTGGCGTGG
TGTGCACTGTGTTTGCTGACGCAACCCCCACTGGTTGGGGCATTGCCACCACCTGTCAGCTCCTTTCCGG
GACTTTCGCTTTCCCCCTCCCTATTGCCACGGCGGAACTCATCGCCGCCTGCCTTGCCCGCTGCTGGACA
GGGGCTCGGCTGTTGGGCACTGACAATTCCGTGGTGTTGTCGGGGAAATCATCGTCCTTTCCTTGGCTGC
TCGCCTGTGTTGCCACCTGGATTCTGCGCGGGACGTCCTTCTGCTACGTCCCTTCGGCCCTCAATCCAGC
GGACCTTCCTTCCCGCGGCCTGCTGCCGGCTCTGCGGCCTCTTCCGCGTCTTCGCCTTCGCCCTCAGACG
AGTCGGATCTCCCTTTGGGCCGCCTCCCCGCGTCGACTTTAAGACCAATGACTTACAAGGCAGCTGTAGA
TCTTAGCCACTTTTTAAAAGAAAAGGGGGGACTGGAAGGGCTAATTCACTCCCAACGAAGACAAGATCTG
CTTTTTGCTTGTACTGGGTCTCTCTGGTTAGACCAGATCTGAGCCTGGGAGCTCTCTGGCTAACTAGGGA
ACCCACTGCTTAAGCCTCAATAAAGCTTGCCTTGAGTGCTTCAAGTAGTGTGTGCCCGTCTGTTGTGTGA
CTCTGGTAACTAGAGATCCCTCAGACCCTTTTAGTCAGTGTGGAAAATCTCTAGCAGTACGTATAGTAGT
TCATGTCATCTTATTATTCAGTATTTATAACTTGCAAAGAAATGAATATCAGAGAGTGAGAGGAACTTGT
TTATTGCAGCTTATAATGGTTACAAATAAAGCAATAGCATCACAAATTTCACAAATAAAGCATTTTTTTC
ACTGCATTCTAGTTGTGGTTTGTCCAAACTCATCAATGTATCTTATCATGTCTGGCTCTAGCTATCCCGC
CCCTAACTCCGCCCATCCCGCCCCTAACTCCGCCCAGTTCCGCCCATTCTCCGCCCCATGGCTGACTAAT
TTTTTTTATTTATGCAGAGGCCGAGGCCGCCTCGGCCTCTGAGCTATTCCAGAAGTAGTGAGGAGGCTTT
TTTGGAGGCCTAGGGACGTACCCAATTCGCCCTATAGTGAGTCGTATTACGCGCGCTCACTGGCCGTCGT
TTTACAACGTCGTGACTGGGAAAACCCTGGCGTTACCCAACTTAATCGCCTTGCAGCACATCCCCCTTTC
GCCAGCTGGCGTAATAGCGAAGAGGCCCGCACCGATCGCCCTTCCCAACAGTTGCGCAGCCTGAATGGCG
AATGGG
[124 nt withheld, positions 3367-3490]
C
[91 nt withheld, positions 3492-3582]
A
[49 nt withheld, positions 3584-3632]
CCTTTGACGTTGGAGTCCACGTTCTTT
[37 nt withheld, positions 3660-3696]
ACCCTATCTCGGTCTATTCTTTTGATTTATAAGGGATTTTGCCGATTTCGGCCTATTGGTTAAAAAATGA
GCTGATTTAACAAAAATTTAACGCGAATTTTAACAAAATATTAACGCTTACAATTTAGGTGGCACTTTTC
GGGGAAATGTGCGCGGAACCCCTATTTGTTTATTTTTCTAAATACATTCAAATATGTATCCGCTCATGAG
ACAATAACCCTGATAAATGCTTCAATAATATTGAAAAAGGAAGAGTATGAGTATTCAACATTTCCGTGTC
GCCCTTATTCCCTTTTTTGCGGCATTTTGCCTTCCTGTTTTTGCTCACCCAGAAACGCTGGTGAAAGTAA
AAGATGCTGAAGATCAGTTGGGTGCACGAGTGGGTTACATCGAACTGGATCTCAACAGCGGTAAGATCCT
TGAGAGTTTTCGCCCCGAAGAACGTTTTCCAATGATGAGCACTTTTAAAGTTCTGCTATGTGGCGCGGTA
TTATCCCGTATTGACGCCGGGCAAGAGCAACTCGGTCGCCGCATACACTATTCTCAGAATGACTTGGTTG
AGTACTCACCAGTCACAGAAAAGCATCTTACGGATGGCATGACAGTAAGAGAATTATGCAGTGCTGCCAT
AACCATGAGTGATAACACTGCGGCCAACTTACTTCTGACAACGATCGGAGGACCGAAGGAGCTAACCGCT
TTTTTGCACAACATGGGGGATCATGTAACTCGCCTTGATCGTTGGGAACCGGAGCTGAATGAAGCCATAC
CAAACGACGAGCGTGACACCACGATGCCTGTAGCAATGGCAACAACGTTGCGCAAACTATTAACTGGCGA
ACTACTTACTCTAGCTTCCCGGCAACAATTAATAGACTGGATGGAGGCGGATAAAGTTGCAGGACCACTT
CTGCGCTCGGCCCTTCCGGCTGGCTGGTTTATTGCTGATAAATCTGGAGCCGGTGAGCGTGGGTCTCGCG
GTATCATTGCAGCACTGGGGCCAGATGGTAAGCCCTCCCGTATCGTAGTTATCTACACGACGGGGAGTCA
GGCAACTATGGATGAACGAAATAGACAGATCGCTGAGATAGGTGCCTCACTGATTAAGCATTGGTAACTG
TCAGACCAAGTTTACTCATATATACTTTAGATTGATTTAAAACTTCATTTTTAATTTAAAAGGATCTAGG
TGAAGATCCTTTTTGATAATCTCATGACCAAAATCCCTTAACGTGAGTTTTCGTTCCACTGAGCGTCAGA
CCCCGTAGAAAAGATCAAAGGATCTTCTTGAGATCCTTTTTTTCTGCGCGTAATCTGCTGCTTGCAAACA
AAAAAACCACCGCTACCAGCGGTGGTTTGTTTGCCGGATCAAGAGCTACCAACTCTTTTTCCGAAGGTAA
CTGGCTTCAGCAGAGCGCAGATACCAAATACTGTTCTTCTAGTGTAGCCGTAGTTAGGCCACCACTTCAA
GAACTCTGTAGCACCGCCTACATACCTCGCTCTGCTAATCCTGTTACCAGTGGCTGCTGCCAGTGGCGAT
AAGTCGTGTCTTACCGGGTTGGACTCAAGACGATAGTTACCGGATAAGGCGCAGCGGTCGGGCTGAACGG
GGGGTTCGTGCACACAGCCCAGCTTGGAGCGAACGACCTACACCGAACTGAGATACCTACAGCGTGAGCT
ATGAGAAAGCGCCACGCTTCCCGAAGGGAGAAAGGCGGACAGGTATCCGGTAAGCGGCAGGGTCGGAACA
GGAGAGCGCACGAGGGAGCTTCCAGGGGGAAACGCCTGGTATCTTTATAGTCCTGTCGGGTTTCGCCACC
TCTGACTTGAGCGTCGATTTTTGTGATGCTCGTCAGGGGGGCGGAGCCTATGGAAAAACGCCAGCAACGC
GGCCTTTTTACGGTTCCTGGCCTTTTGCTGGCCTTTTGCTCACATGTTCTTTCCTGCGTTATCCCCTGAT
TCTGTGGATAACCGTATTACCGCCTTTGAGTGAGCTGATACCGCTCGCCGCAGCCGAACGACCGAGCGCA
GCGAGTCAGTGAGCGAGGAAGCGGAAGAGCGCCCAATACGCAAACCGCCTCTCCCCGCGCGTTGGCCGAT
TCATTAATGCAGCTGGCACGACAGGTTTCCCGACTGGAAAGCGGGCAGTGAGCGCAACGCAATTAATGTG
AGTTAGCTCACTCATTAGGCACCCCAGGCTTTACACTTTATGCTTCCGGCTCGTATGTTGTGTGGAATTG
TGAGCGGATAACAATTTCACACAGGAAACAGCTATGACCATGATTACGCCAAGCGCGCAATTAACCCTCA
CTAAAGGGAACAAAAGCTGGAGCTGCAAGCTTAATGTAGTCTTATGCAATACTCTTGTAGTCTTGCAACA
TGGTAACGATGAGTTAGCAACATGCCTTACAAGGAGAGAAAAAGCACCGTGCATGCCGATTGGTGGAAGT
AAGGTGGTACGATCGTGCCTTATTAGGAAGGCAACAGACGGGTCTGACATGGATTGGACGAACCACTGAA
TTGCCGCATTGCAGAGATATTGTATTTAAGTGCCTAGCTCGATACATAAACGGGTCTCTCTGGTTAGACC
AGATCTGAGCCTGGGAGCTCTCTGGCTAACTAGGGAACCCACTGCTTAAGCCTCAATAAAGCTTGCCTTG
AGTGCTTCAAGTAGTGTGTGCCCGTCTGTTGTGTGACTCTGGTAACTAGAGATCCCTCAGACCCTTTTAG
TCAGTGTGGAAAATCTCTAGCAGTGGCGCCCGAACAGGGACTTGAAAGCGAAAGGGAAACCAGAGGAGCT
CTCTCGACGCAGGACTCGGCTTGCTGAAGCGCGCACGGCAAGAGGCGAGGGGCGGCGACTGGTGAGTACG
CCAAAAATTTTGACTAGCGGAGGCTAGAAGGAGAGAGATGGGTGCGAGAGCGTCAGTATTAAGCGGGGGA
GAATTAGATCGCGATGGGAAAAAATTCGGTTAAGGCCAGGGGGAAAGAAAAAATATAAATTAAAACATAT
AGTATGGGCAAGCAGGGAGCTAGAACGATTCGCAGTTAATCCTGGCCTGTTAGAAACATCAGAAGGCTGT
AGACAAATACTGGGACAGCTACAACCATCCCTTCAGACAGGATCAGAAGAACTTAGATCATTATATAATA
CAGTAGCAACCCTCTATTGTGTGCATCAAAGGATAGAGATAAAAGACACCAAGGAAGCTTTAGACAAGAT
AGAGGAAGAGCAAAACAAAAGTAAGACCACCGCACAGCAAGCGGCCGCTGATCTTCAGACCTGGAGGAGG
AGATATGAGGGACAATTGGAGAAGTGAATTATATAAATATAAAGTAGTAAAAATTGAACCATTAGGAGTA
GCACCCACCAAGGCAAAGAGAAGAGTGGTGCAGAGAGAAAAAAGAGCAGTGGGAATAGGAGCTTTGTTCC
TTGGGTTCTTGGGAGCAGCAGGAAGCACTATGGGCGCAGCGTCAATGACGCTGACGGTACAGGCCAGACA
ATTATTGTCTGGTATAGTGCAGCAGCAGAACAATTTGCTGAGGGCTATTGAGGCGCAACAGCATCTGTTG
CAACTCACAGTCTGGGGCATCAAGCAGCTCCAGGCAAGAATCCTGGCTGTGGAAAGATACCTAAAGGATC
AACAGCTCCTGGGGATTTGGGGTTGCTCTGGAAAACTCATTTGCACCACTGCTGTGCCTTGGAATGCTAG
TTGGAGTAATAAATCTCTGGAACAGATTTGGAATCACACGACCTGGATGGAGTGGGACAGAGAAATTAAC
AATTACACAAGCTTAATACACTCCTTAATTGAAGAATCGCAAAACCAGCAAGAAAAGAATGAACAAGAAT
TATTGGAATTAGATAAATGGGCAAGTTTGTGGAATTGGTTTAACATAACAAATTGGCTGTGGTATATAAA
ATTATTCATAATGATAGTAGGAGGCTTGGTAGGTTTAAGAATAGTTTTTGCTGTACTTTCTATAGTGAAT
AGAGTTAGGCAGGGATATTCACCATTATCGTTTCAGACCCACCTCCCAACCCCGAGGGGACCCAGAGAGG
GCCTATTTCCCATGATTCCTTCATATTTGCATATACGATACAAGGCTGTTAGAGAGATAATTAGAATTAA
TTTGACTGTAAACACAAAGATATTAGTACAAAATACGTGACGTAGAAAGTAATAATTTCTTGGGTAGTTT
GCAGTTTTAAAATTATGTTTTAAAATGGACTATCATATGCTTACCGTAACTTGAAAGTATTTCGATTTCT
TGGCTTTATATATCTTGTGGAAAGGACGAAACACCGGGAGGACATAGGGCCCAAGAGTTTTAGAGCTAGA
AATAGCAAGTTAAAATAAGGCTAGTCCGTTATCAACTTGAAAAAGTGGCACCGAGTCGGTGCTTTTTTAA
GCTTGGCGTAACTAGATCTTGAGACAAATGGCAGTATTCATCCACAATTTTAAAAGAAAAGGGGGGATTG
GGGGGTACAGTGCAGGGGAAAGAATAGTAGACATAATAGCAACAGACATACAAACTAAAGAATTACAAAA
ACAAATTACAAAAATTCAAAATTTTCGGGTTTATTACAGGGACAGCAGAGATCCACTTTGGCGCCGGCTC
GAGGGGG
Features (pLannotate 1.2.2; 29 found; start..end, strand, type, name):
     14..80      +  CDS            small t antigen (fragment): SV40 (simian virus 40) small t antigen
    106..317     +  promoter       EF-1α core promoter: core promoter for human elongation factor EF-1α
    318..1256    +  intron         EF-1α intron A: intron upstream of the start codon of human EF-1α
   1278..1877    +  CDS            PuroR (fragment): puromycin N-acetyltransferase; pac from Streptomyces; confers resistance to puromycin
   1893..2481    +  misc_feature   WPRE: woodchuck hepatitis virus posttranscriptional regulatory element
   2532..2551    +  misc_feature   cPPT/CTS (fragment): central polypurine tract and central termination sequence of HIV-1
   2553..2786    +  LTR            3' LTR (ΔU3): self-inactivating 3' long terminal repeat (LTR) from HIV-1
   2864..2985    +  polyA_signal   SV40 poly(A) signal: SV40 polyadenylation signal
   3025..3160    +  rep_origin     SV40 ori: SV40 origin of replication
   3181..3199    -  promoter       T7 promoter: promoter for bacteriophage T7 RNA polymerase
   3207..3362    +  CDS            lacZα (fragment): LacZα fragment of β-galactosidase; lacZ fragment
   3367..3795    +  rep_origin     f1 ori (sequence partly withheld): f1 bacteriophage origin of replication; arrow indicates direction of (+) strand synthesis
   3848..3952    +  promoter       AmpR promoter: bla
   3953..4813    +  CDS            AmpR: β-lactamase; bla; confers resistance to ampicillin, carbenicillin, and related antibiotics
   4984..5572    +  rep_origin     ori: high-copy-number ColE1/pMB1/pBR322/pUC origin of replication
   5755..5847    +  CDS            lacI (fragment): lac repressor; lacI; The lac repressor binds to the lac operator to inhibit transcription in E. coli. This inhibition can be relieved by adding lactose or isopropyl-β-D-thiogalactopyranoside (IPTG).
   5860..5881    +  protein_bind   CAP binding site: CAP binding activates transcription in the presence of cAMP. E. coli catabolite activator protein
   5896..5926    +  promoter       lac promoter: promoter for the E. coli lac operon
   5934..5950    +  protein_bind   lac operator: The lac repressor binds to the lac operator to inhibit transcription in E. coli. This inhibition can be relieved by adding lactose or isopropyl-β-D-thiogalactopyranoside (IPTG). lac repressor encoded by lacI
   5995..6013    +  promoter       T3 promoter: promoter for bacteriophage T3 RNA polymerase
   6041..6267    +  promoter       RSV promoter: Rous sarcoma virus enhancer/promoter
   6268..6448    +  LTR            5' LTR (truncated): truncated 5' long terminal repeat (LTR) from HIV-1
   6495..6620    +  misc_feature   HIV-1 Ψ: packaging signal of human immunodeficiency virus type 1
   6604..6967    +  CDS            HIV-1 gag (fragment): gag protein from human immunodeficiency virus 1; gag
   7113..7346    +  misc_feature   RRE: The Rev response element (RRE) of HIV-1 allows for Rev-dependent mRNA export from the nucleus to the cytoplasm.
   7723..7749    +  CDS            Rev (fragment): human immunodeficiency virus 1 (HIV-1) Rev protein; rev; enhances nuclear export of unspliced and incompletely spliced viral mRNAs
   7753..7993    +  promoter       U6 promoter: RNA polymerase III promoter for human U6 snRNA
   8023..8098    +  misc_RNA       gRNA scaffold: guide RNA scaffold for the Streptococcus pyogenes CRISPR/Cas9 system
   8154..8271    +  misc_feature   cPPT/CTS: central polypurine tract and central termination sequence of HIV-1
