[The description below was written by a language model from this plasmid's Addgene catalogue record and pLannotate feature annotations shown in this document.]
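Description:
TRIB3 gRNA (BRDN0001147269) is a third-generation lentiviral single-guide RNA plasmid built on the lentiGuide-Puro backbone and designed to target human TRIB3 (also known as TRB3, NIPK, SINK or SKIP3). It is propagated in E. coli as a high-copy plasmid through a ColE1/pUC-type origin with ampicillin selection (β-lactamase). The backbone also carries an f1 origin, an SV40 origin and poly(A) signal, and leftover lac, T3 and T7 cloning-vector elements. The annotated full sequence is 8,323 nt.

The viral transfer cassette begins with an RSV promoter fused to a truncated HIV-1 5' LTR, which drives Tat-independent production of genomic RNA in packaging cells. This is followed by the Ψ packaging signal with a partial gag sequence, the Rev response element for Rev-dependent nuclear export, and a cPPT/CTS. A self-inactivating ΔU3 3' LTR closes the cassette and disables LTR promoter activity after integration. Within this frame, a human U6 RNA polymerase III promoter transcribes the TRIB3-specific 20-nt spacer joined to the Streptococcus pyogenes Cas9 guide scaffold. A separate EF-1α core promoter with its intron A expresses puromycin N-acetyltransferase, stabilised by a WPRE, so that transduced mammalian cells can be selected with puromycin.

The plasmid does not encode Cas9, so it must be paired with a separate Cas9 vector or used in cells that already express Cas9. The guide was designed against multiple TRIB3 RefSeq transcript variants and belongs to a human kinome gRNA collection. It is suited to CRISPR knockout of TRIB3 in human cells.
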