Addgene plasmid #77201: TRIB3 gRNA (BRDN0001147269)
Purpose: 3rd generation lentiviral gRNA plasmid targeting human TRIB3
Depositing lab: John Doench & David Root. Depositing organization: Broad Institute. Publication: Optimized sgRNA design to maximize activity and minimize off-target effects of CRISPR-Cas9. Doench JG, Fusi N, Sullender M, Hegde M, Vaimberg EW, Donovan KF, Smith I, Tothova Z, Wilen C, Orchard R, Virgin HW, Listgarten J, Root DE. Nat Biotechnol. 2016 Jan 18. doi: 10.1038/nbt.3437. PubMed 26780180.
Backbone
  Vector backbone: lentiGuide-Puro
  Backbone manufacturer: Zhang Lab (Addgene plasmid # 52963)
  Vector type: Mammalian Expression, Lentiviral, CRISPR
  Selectable markers: Puromycin
Growth in bacteria
  Bacterial resistance: Ampicillin, 100 μg/mL
  Growth temperature: 37°C
  Growth strain: DH5alpha
  Copy number: High Copy
Gene/Insert
  Gene/Insert name: TRIB3 (alt names: TRIB3; NM_001301188.1)
  gRNA/shRNA sequence: GGAGGACATAGGGCCCAAGA
  Species: H. sapiens (human)
  Entrez Gene: TRIB3 (a.k.a. C20orf97, NIPK, SINK, SKIP3, TRB3)
  Promoter: hU6
  Cloning method: Unknown
  Sequencing primers: 5′ U6-F; 3′ pS2-R
Terms and licenses: Academic/Nonprofit Terms; Industry Terms: Not Available to Industry
Depositor comments: The gRNA was designed to target the following Genbank reference sequence(s): NM_001301188.1,NM_001301190.1,NM_001301193.1,NM_001301196.1,NM_001301201.1,NM_021158.4. Note that this plasmid does NOT contain Cas9. It should be used in conjunction with lentiCas9-Blast (Addgene #52962) or otherwise with cell lines already expressing Cas9. Browse the full kinome gRNA library at http://www.addgene.org/pooled-library/broadgpp-human-kinome/ or visit http://www.broadinstitute.org/rnai/public/ for detailed protocols and information.
How to cite: TRIB3 gRNA (BRDN0001147269) was a gift from John Doench & David Root (Addgene plasmid # 77201 ; http://n2t.net/addgene:77201 ; RRID:Addgene_77201)
