>Addgene plasmid #77201 | TRIB3 gRNA (BRDN0001147269) | depositor partial sequence | sequence record 144661 | Target Sequence
GGAGGACATAGGGCCCAAGA
