>Addgene plasmid #77201 | TRIB3 gRNA (BRDN0001147269) | addgene partial sequence | sequence record 187305 | hU6-F
AGAAAGTAATAATTTCTTGGGTAGTTTGCAGTTTTAAAATTATGTTTTAAAATGGACTATCATATGCTTA
CCGTAACTTGAAAGTATTTCGATTTCTTGGCTTTATATATCTTGTGGAAAGGACGAAACACCGGGAGGAC
ATAGGGCCCAAGAGTTTTAGAGCTAGAAATAGCAAGTTAAAATAAGGCTAGTCCGTTATCAACTTGAAAA
AGTGGCACCGAGTCGGTGCTTTTTTAAGCTTGGCGTAACTAGATCTTGAGACAAATGGCAGTATTCATCC
ACAATTTTAAAAGAAAAGGGGGGATTGGGGGGTACAGTGCAGGGGAAAGAATAGTAGACATAATAGCAAC
AGACATACAAACTAAAGAATTACAAAAACNAATTACAAAAATTCAAAATTTTCGGGTTTATTACAGGGAC
AGCAGAGATCCACTTTGGCGCCGGCTCGAGGGGGCCCGGGTGCAAAGATGGATAAAGTTTTAAACAGAGA
GGAATCTTTGCAGCTAATGGACCTTCTAGGTCTTGAAAGGAGTGGGAATTGGCTCCGGTGCCCGTCAGTG
GGCAGAGCGC
